>Addgene plasmid #199207 | pBMN_HA-TBK1 (E696K) | addgene full sequence | sequence record 393038 | Addgene NGS Result
TAATTACTAGTCAATTAGTTGATTTTTATTTTTGACATATACATGTGAAAGACCCCACCTGTAGGTTTGG
CAAGCTAGCTTAAGTAACGCCATTTTGCAAGGCATGGAAAAATACATAACTGAGAATAGAAAAGTTCAGA
TCAAGGTCAGGAACAGATGGAACAGCTGAATATGGGCCAAACAGGATATCTGTGGTAAGCAGTTCCTGCC
CCGGCTCAGGGCCAAGAACAGATGGAACAGCTGAATATGGGCCAAACAGGATATCTGTGGTAAGCAGTTC
CTGCCCCGGCTCAGGGCCAAGAACAGATGGTCCCCAGATGCGGTCCAGCCCTCAGCAGTTTCTAGAGAAC
CATCAGATGTTTCCAGGGTGCCCCAAGGACCTGAAATGACCCTGTGCCTTATTTGAACTAACCAATCAGT
TCGCTTCTCGCTTCTGTTCGCGCGCTTCTGCTCCCCGAGCTCAATAAAAGAGCCCACAACCCCTCACTCG
GCGCGCCAGTCCTCCGATTGACTGAGTCGCCCGGGTACCCGTGTATCCAATAAACCCTCTTGCAGTTGCA
TCCGACTTGTGGTCTCGCTGTTCCTTGGGAGGGTCTCCTCTGAGTGATTGACTACCCGTCAGCGGGGGTC
TTTCATTTGGGGGCTCGTCCGGGATCGGGAGACCCCTGCCCAGGGACCACCGACCCACCACCGGGAGGTA
AGCTGGCCAGCAACTTATCTGTGTCTGTCCGATTGTCTAGTGTCTATGACTGATTTTATGCGCCTGCGTC
GGTACTAGTTAGCTAACTAGCTCTGTATCTGGCGGACCCGTGGTGGAACTGACGAGTTCGGAACACCCGG
CCGCAACCCTGGGAGACGTCCCAGGGACTTCGGGGGCCGTTTTTGTGGCCCGACCTGAGTCCAAAAATCC
CGATCGTTTTGGACTCTTTGGTGCACCCCCCTTAGAGGAGGGATATGTGGTTCTGGTAGGAGACGAGAAC
CTAAAACAGTTCCCGCCTCCGTCTGAATTTTTGCTTTCGGTTTGGGACCGAAGCCGCGCCGCGCGTCTTG
TCTGCTGCAGCATCGTTCTGTGTTGTCTCTGTCTGACTGTGTTTCTGTATTTGTCTGAAAATATGGGCCC
GGGCCAGACTGTTACCACTCCCTTAAGTTTGACCTTAGGTCACTGGAAAGATGTCGAGCGGATCGCTCAC
AACCAGTCGGTAGATGTCAAGAAGAGACGTTGGGTTACCTTCTGCTCTGCAGAATGGCCAACCTTTAACG
TCGGATGGCCGCGAGACGGCACCTTTAACCGAGACCTCATCACCCAGGTTAAGATCAAGGTCTTTTCACC
TGGCCCGCATGGACACCCAGACCAGGTCCCCTACATCGTGACCTGGGAAGCCTTGGCTTTTGACCCCCCT
CCCTGGGTCAAGCCCTTTGTACACCCTAAGCCTCCGCCTCCTCTTCCTCCATCCGCCCCGTCTCTCCCCC
TTGAACCTCCTCGTTCGACCCCGCCTCGATCCTCCCTTTATCCAGCCCTCACTCCTTCTCTAGGCGCCCC
CATATGGCCATATGAGATCTTATATGGGGCACCCCCGCCCCTTGTAAACTTCCCTGACCCTGACATGACA
AGAGTTACTAACAGCCCCTCTCTCCAAGCTCACTTACAGGCTCTCTACTTAGTCCAGCACGAAGTCTGGA
GACCTCTGGCGGCAGCCTACCAAGAACAACTGGACCGACCGGTGGTACCTCACCCTTACCGAGTCGGCGA
CACAGTGTGGGTCCGCCGACACCAGACTAAGAACCTAGAACCTCGCTGGAAAGGACCTTACACAGTCCTG
CTGACCACCCCCACCGCCCTCAAAGTAGACGGCATCGCAGCTTGGATACACGCCGCCCACGTGAAGGCTG
CCGACCCCGGGGGTGGACCATCCTCTAGACTGCCGCCACCATGTACCCATACGATGTTCCAGATTACGCT
TCCGGACTCAGATCTCGAGCTCAAGCTTCTCAGAGCACTTCTAATCATCTGTGGCTTTTATCTGATATTT
TAGGCCAAGGAGCTACTGCAAATGTCTTTCGTGGAAGACATAAGAAAACTGGTGATTTATTTGCTATCAA
AGTATTTAATAACATAAGCTTCCTTCGTCCAGTGGATGTTCAAATGAGAGAATTTGAAGTGTTGAAAAAA
CTCAATCACAAAAATATTGTCAAATTATTTGCTATTGAAGAGGAGACAACAACAAGACATAAAGTACTTA
TTATGGAATTTTGTCCATGTGGGAGTTTATACACTGTTTTAGAAGAACCTTCTAATGCCTATGGACTACC
AGAATCTGAATTCTTAATTGTTTTGCGAGATGTGGTGGGTGGAATGAATCATCTACGAGAGAATGGTATA
GTGCACCGTGATATCAAGCCAGGAAATATCATGCGTGTTATAGGGGAAGATGGACAGTCTGTGTACAAAC
TCACAGATTTTGGTGCAGCTAGAGAATTAGAAGATGATGAGCAGTTTGTTTCTCTGTATGGCACAGAAGA
ATATTTGCACCCTGATATGTATGAGAGAGCAGTGCTAAGAAAAGATCATCAGAAGAAATATGGAGCAACA
GTTGATCTTTGGAGCATTGGGGTAACATTTTACCATGCAGCTACTGGATCACTGCCATTTAGACCCTTTG
AAGGGCCTCGTAGGAATAAAGAAGTGATGTATAAAATAATTACAGGAAAGCCTTCTGGTGCAATATCTGG
AGTACAGAAAGCAGAAAATGGACCAATTGACTGGAGTGGAGACATGCCTGTTTCTTGCAGTCTTTCTCGG
GGTCTTCAGGTTCTACTTACCCCTGTTCTTGCAAACATCCTTGAAGCAGATCAGGAAAAGTGTTGGGGTT
TTGACCAGTTTTTTGCAGAAACTAGTGATATACTTCACCGAATGGTAATTCATGTTTTTTCGCTACAACA
AATGACAGCTCATAAGATTTATATACATAGCTATAATACTGCTACTATATTTCATGAACTGGTATATAAA
CAAACCAAAATTATTTCTTCAAATCAAGAACTTATCTACGAAGGGCGACGCTTAGTCTTAGAACCTGGAA
GGCTGGCACAACATTTCCCTAAAACTACTGAGGAAAACCCTATATTTGTAGTAAGCCGGGAACCTCTGAA
TACCATAGGATTAATATATGAAAAAATTTCCCTCCCTAAAGTACATCCACGTTATGATTTAGACGGGGAT
GCTAGCATGGCTAAGGCAATAACAGGGGTTGTGTGTTATGCCTGCAGAATTGCCAGTACCTTACTGCTTT
ATCAGGAATTAATGCGAAAGGGGATACGATGGCTGATTGAATTAATTAAAGATGATTACAATGAAACTGT
TCACAAAAAGACAGAAGTTGTGATCACATTGGATTTCTGTATCAGAAACATTGAAAAAACTGTGAAAGTA
TATGAAAAGTTGATGAAGATCAACCTGGAAGCGGCAGAGTTAGGTGAAATTTCAGACATACACACCAAAT
TGTTGAGACTTTCCAGTTCTCAGGGAACAATAGAAACCAGTCTTCAGGATATCGACAGCAGATTATCTCC
AGGTGGATCACTGGCAGACGCATGGGCACATCAAGAAGGCACTCATCCGAAAGACAGAAATGTAGAAAAA
CTACAAGTCCTGTTAAATTGCATGACAGAGATTTACTATCAGTTCAAAAAAGACAAAGCAGAACGTAGAT
TAGCTTATAATGAAGAACAAATCCACAAATTTGATAAGCAAAAACTGTATTACCATGCCACAAAAGCTAT
GACGCACTTTACAGATGAATGTGTTAAAAAGTATGAGGCATTTTTGAATAAGTCAGAAGAATGGATAAGA
AAGATGCTTCATCTTAGGAAACAGTTATTATCGCTGACTAATCAGTGTTTTGATATTGAAGAAGAAGTAT
CAAAATATCAAGAATATACTAATGAGTTACAAGAAACTCTGCCTCAGAAAATGTTTACAGCTTCCAGTGG
AATCAAACATACCATGACCCCAATTTATCCAAGTTCTAACACATTAGTAGAAATGACTCTTGGTATGAAG
AAATTAAAGGAAAAGATGGAAGGGGTGGTTAAAGAACTTGCTGAAAATAACCACATTTTAGAAAGGTTTG
GCTCTTTAACCATGGATGGTGGCCTTCGCAACGTTGACTGTCTTTAGGGATCCACCGGATCTAGATAACT
GATCACGATAAAATAAAAGATTTTATTTAGTCTCCAGAAAAAGGGGGGAATGAAAGACCCCACCTGTAGG
TTTGGCAAGCTAGCTTAAGTAACGCCATTTTGCAAGGCATGGAAAAATACATAACTGAGAATAGAGAAGT
TCAGATCAAGGTCAGGAACAGATGGAACAGCTGAATATGGGCCAAACAGGATATCTGTGGTAAGCAGTTC
CTGCCCCGGCTCAGGGCCAAGAACAGATGGAACAGCTGAATATGGGCCAAACAGGATATCTGTGGTAAGC
AGTTCCTGCCCCGGCTCAGGGCCAAGAACAGATGGTCCCCAGATGCGGTCCAGCCCTCAGCAGTTTCTAG
AGAACCATCAGATGTTTCCAGGGTGCCCCAAGGACCTGAAATGACCCTGTGCCTTATTTGAACTAACCAA
TCAGTTCGCTTCTCGCTTCTGTTCGCGCGCTTCTGCTCCCCGAGCTCAATAAAAGAGCCCACAACCCCTC
ACTCGGGGCGCCAGTCCTCCGATTGACTGAGTCGCCCGGGTACCCGTGTATCCAATAAACCCTCTTGCAG
TTGCATCCGACTTGTGGTCTCGCTGTTCCTTGGGAGGGTCTCCTCTGAGTGATTGACTACCCGTCAGCGG
GGGTCTTTCACATGCAGCATGTATCAAAATTAATTTGGTTTTTTTTCTTAAGTATTTACATTAAATGGCC
ATAGTTGCATTAATGAATCGGCCAACGCGCGGGGAGAGGCGGTTTGCGTATTGGGCGCTCTTCCGCTTCC
TCGCTCACTGACTCGCTGCGCTCGGTCGTTCGGCTGCGGCGAGCGGTATCAGCTCACTCAAAGGCGGTAA
TACGGTTATCCACAGAATCAGGGGATAACGCAGGAAAGAACATGTGAGCAAAAGGCCAGCAAAAGGCCAG
GAACCGTAAAAAGGCCGCGTTGCTGGCGTTTTTCCATAGGCTCCGCCCCCCTGACGAGCATCACAAAAAT
CGACGCTCAAGTCAGAGGTGGCGAAACCCGACAGGACTATAAAGATACCAGGCGTTTCCCCCTGGAAGCT
CCCTCGTGCGCTCTCCTGTTCCGACCCTGCCGCTTACCGGATACCTGTCCGCCTTTCTCCCTTCGGGAAG
CGTGGCGCTTTCTCATAGCTCACGCTGTAGGTATCTCAGTTCGGTGTAGGTCGTTCGCTCCAAGCTGGGC
TGTGTGCACGAACCCCCCGTTCAGCCCGACCGCTGCGCCTTATCCGGTAACTATCGTCTTGAGTCCAACC
CGGTAAGACACGACTTATCGCCACTGGCAGCAGCCACTGGTAACAGGATTAGCAGAGCGAGGTATGTAGG
CGGTGCTACAGAGTTCTTGAAGTGGTGGCCTAACTACGGCTACACTAGAAGAACAGTATTTGGTATCTGC
GCTCTGCTGAAGCCAGTTACCTTCGGAAAAAGAGTTGGTAGCTCTTGATCCGGCAAACAAACCACCGCTG
GTAGCGGTGGTTTTTTTGTTTGCAAGCAGCAGATTACGCGCAGAAAAAAAGGATCTCAAGAAGATCCTTT
GATCTTTTCTACGGGGTCTGACGCTCAGTGGAACGAAAACTCACGTTAAGGGATTTTGGTCATGAGATTA
TCAAAAAGGATCTTCACCTAGATCCTTTTGCGGCCGGCCGCAAATCAATCTAAAGTATATATGAGTAAAC
TTGGTCTGACAGTTACCAATGCTTAATCAGTGAGGCACCTATCTCAGCGATCTGTCTATTTCGTTCATCC
ATAGTTGCCTGACTCCCCGTCGTGTAGATAACTACGATACGGGAGGGCTTACCATCTGGCCCCAGTGCTG
CAATGATACCGCGAGACCCACGCTCACCGGCTCCAGATTTATCAGCAATAAACCAGCCAGCCGGAAGGGC
CGAGCGCAGAAGTGGTCCTGCAACTTTATCCGCCTCCATCCAGTCTATTAATTGTTGCCGGGAAGCTAGA
GTAAGTAGTTCGCCAGTTAATAGTTTGCGCAACGTTGTTGCCATTGCTACAGGCATCGTGGTGTCACGCT
CGTCGTTTGGTATGGCTTCATTCAGCTCCGGTTCCCAACGATCAAGGCGAGTTACATGATCCCCCATGTT
GTGCAAAAAAGCGGTTAGCTCCTTCGGTCCTCCGATCGTTGTCAGAAGTAAGTTGGCCGCAGTGTTATCA
CTCATGGTTATGGCAGCACTGCATAATTCTCTTACTGTCATGCCATCCGTAAGATGCTTTTCTGTGACTG
GTGAGTACTCAACCAAGTCATTCTGAGAATAGTGTATGCGGCGACCGAGTTGCTCTTGCCCGGCGTCAAT
ACGGGATAATACCGCGCCACATAGCAGAACTTTAAAAGTGCTCATCATTGGAAAACGTTCTTCGGGGCGA
AAACTCTCAAGGATCTTACCGCTGTTGAGATCCAGTTCGATGTAACCCACTCGTGCACCCAACTGATCTT
CAGCATCTTTTACTTTCACCAGCGTTTCTGGGTGAGCAAAAACAGGAAGGCAAAATGCCGCAAAAAAGGG
AATAAGGGCGACACGGAAATGTTGAATACTCATACTCTTCCTTTTTCAATATTATTGAAGCATTTATCAG
GGTTATTGTCTCATGAGCGGATACATATTTGAATGTATTTAGAAAAATAAACAAATAGGGGTTCCGCGCA
CATTTCCCCGAAAAGTGCCACCAGCTTTGCTCTTAGGAGTTTCCTAATACATCCCAAACTCAAATATATA
AAGCATTTGACTTGTTCTATGCCCTAGGGGGCGGGGGGAAGCTAAGCCAGCTTTTTTTAACATTTAAAAT
GTGGTAATGACTCCAACTTATTGATAGTGTTTTATGTTCAGATAATGCCCGATGACTTTGTCATGCAGCT
CCACCGATTTTGAGAACGACAGCGACTTCCGTCCCAGCCGTGCCAGGTGCTGCCTCAGATTCAGGTTATG
CCGCTCAATTCGCTGCGTATATCGCTTGCTGATTACGTGCAGCTTTCCCTTCAGGCGGGATTCATACAGC
GGCCAGCCATCCGTCATCCATATCACCACGTCAAAGGGTGACAGCAGGCTCATAAGACGCCCCAGCGTCG
CCATAGTGCGTTCACCGAATACGTGCGCAACAACCGTCTTCCGGAGACTGTCATACGCGTAAAACAGCCA
GCGCTGGCGCGATTTAGCCCCGACATAGCCCCACTGTTCGTCCATTTCCGCGCAGACGATGACGTCACTG
CCCGGCTGTATGCGCGAGGTTACCGACTGCGGCCTGAGTTTTTTAAGTGACGTAAAATCGTGTTGAGGCC
AACGCCCATAATGCGGGCTGTTGCCCGGCATCCAACGCCATTCATGGCCATATCAATGATTTTCTGGTGC
GTACCGGGTTGAGAAGCGGTGTAAGTGAACTGCAGTTGCCATGTTTTACGGCAGTGAGAGCAGAGATAGC
GCTGATGTCCGGCGGTGCTTTTGCCGTTACGCACCACCCCGTCAGTAGCTGAACAGGAGGGACAGCTGAT
AGAAACAGAAGCCACTGGAGCACCTCAAAAACACCATCATACACTAAATCAGTAAGTTGGCAGCATCACC
TTAAAATGTTAATTCCATTTTAAATGCACAGATGTTTTTATTTCATAAGGGTTTCAATGTGCATGAATGC
TGCAATATTCCTGTTACCAAAGCTAGTATAAATAAAAATAGATAAACGTGGAAATTACTTAGAGTTTCTG
TCATTAACGTTTCCTTCCTCAGTTGACAACATAAATGCGCTGCTGAGAAGCCAGTTTGCATCTGTCAGGA
TCAATTTCCCATTATGCCAGTCATAT
Features (pLannotate 1.2.2; 14 found; start..end, strand, type, name):
     46..637     +  LTR            LTR: long terminal repeat from Moloney murine leukemia virus
    700..1057    +  misc_feature   MMLV Ψ: packaging signal of Moloney murine leukemia virus (MMLV)
   1122..1538    +  CDS            gag (truncated): truncated Moloney murine leukemia virus (MMLV) gag gene lacking the start codon
   1548..1922    +  misc_feature   pol region: Moloney murine leukemia virus (MMLV) pol region containing the splice acceptor site
   1934..1961    +  CDS            3xHA (fragment): three tandem HA epitope tags
   1957..1989    +  misc_feature   MCS (fragment): multiple cloning site
   1991..4174    +  CDS            TBK1: TBK1_HUMAN - Also known as NAK From Homo sapiens (Human).
   4249..4370    +  LTR            3' LTR (ΔU3) (fragment): self-inactivating 3' long terminal repeat (LTR) from Moloney murine leukemia virus
   4371..4840    +  LTR            LTR: long terminal repeat from Moloney murine leukemia virus
   4906..4958    -  CDS            lacI (fragment): lac repressor; lacI; The lac repressor binds to the lac operator to inhibit transcription in E. coli. This inhibition can be relieved by adding lactose or isopropyl-β-D-thiogalactopyranoside (IPTG).
   5141..5729    -  rep_origin     ori: high-copy-number ColE1/pMB1/pBR322/pUC origin of replication
   5893..6753    -  CDS            AmpR: β-lactamase; bla; confers resistance to ampicillin, carbenicillin, and related antibiotics
   6754..6858    -  promoter       AmpR promoter: bla
   7003..7770    -  mobile_element IS1: prokaryotic transposable element IS1
