[The description below was written by a language model from this plasmid's Addgene catalogue record and pLannotate feature annotations shown in this document.]
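Description:
pBMN_HA-TBK1 (E696K) is a Moloney murine leukemia virus–based retroviral vector for expressing a mutant form of human TBK1 (TANK-binding kinase 1, also called NAK or T2K) in mammalian cells. The annotated sequence shows the usual gammaretroviral layout: a 5′ LTR, the MMLV Ψ packaging signal with the adjoining truncated gag segment (lacking its start codon) that improves packaging efficiency, and a pol-derived region supplying a splice acceptor, followed by the insert and a 3′ LTR. No separate internal promoter is annotated, so expression of the transgene presumably depends on the 5′ LTR after the vector genome has been packaged in a helper cell line and integrated into target cells. In bacteria the plasmid is maintained through a high-copy ColE1/pUC-type origin and selected with ampicillin via the β-lactamase gene and its promoter.

The payload is the roughly 2.2 kb TBK1 coding sequence carrying the E696K substitution, preceded by a short HA epitope sequence (annotated as a fragment of a 3xHA tag) and a remnant of the multiple cloning site, giving an N-terminally HA-tagged kinase detectable with anti-HA antibodies. The stated purpose is simply expression of the E696K mutant, and the associated study concerns Optineurin-driven initiation of PINK1/Parkin mitophagy.

Some discrepancies deserve note. The catalogue lists puromycin as the selectable marker, but no puromycin resistance cassette appears in the feature table. The sequenced record is also 8,006 nt against a stated size of 7,216 bp. It contains an annotated bacterial IS1 transposable element in the backbone, whose 768 nt length accounts for most of that difference and suggests an insertion acquired during propagation.
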