Addgene plasmid #199207: pBMN_HA-TBK1 (E696K)
Purpose: Used for the expression of TBK1 carrying E696K mutation (SMC Internal No. 1998)
Depositing lab: Sascha Martens. Depositing organization: University of Vienna. Publication: Unconventional initiation of PINK1/Parkin mitophagy by Optineurin. Nguyen TN, Sawa-Makarska J, Khuu G, Lam WK, Adriaenssens E, Fracchiolla D, Shoebridge S, Bernklau D, Padman BS, Skulsuppaisarn M, Lindblom RSJ, Martens S, Lazarou M. Mol Cell. 2023 May 18;83(10):1693-1709.e9. doi: 10.1016/j.molcel.2023.04.021. PubMed 37207627.
Backbone
  Vector backbone: pBMN
  Backbone size w/o insert (bp): 5029
  Total vector size (bp): 7216
  Vector type: Mammalian Expression, Retroviral
  Selectable markers: Puromycin
Growth in bacteria
  Bacterial resistance: Ampicillin, 100 μg/mL
  Growth temperature: 37°C
  Growth strain: NEB Stable
  Copy number: Unknown
Gene/Insert
  Gene/Insert name: TBK1 (alt names: NF-kappa-B-activating kinase; T2K; NAK)
  Species: H. sapiens (human)
  Insert size (bp): 2187
  Mutation: E696K
  GenBank ID: AF191838
  Entrez Gene: TBK1 (a.k.a. FTDALS4, IIAE8, NAK, T2K)
  Cloning method: Unknown
  Sequencing primers: 5′ CAGAGCACTTCTAATCATCTGTGGCTTTTATCTGATA; 3′ TCTTTAACCACCCCTTCCATCTTTTCCTTTAATTTCTTCATACCAA
Terms and licenses: Academic/Nonprofit Terms; Industry Terms: Not Available to Industry
Depositor comments: Please visit https://www.biorxiv.org/content/10.1101/2022.08.14.503930v1 for bioRxiv preprint.
How to cite: pBMN_HA-TBK1 (E696K) was a gift from Sascha Martens (Addgene plasmid # 199207 ; http://n2t.net/addgene:199207 ; RRID:Addgene_199207)
